Addgene plasmid #140989: pcDNA3.1-GGamma1-GFP2
Purpose: Encodes a G gamma subunit (GNGT1) containing GFP2 as an optimal component of a BRET2 biosensor for studying heterotrimeric G protein dissociation
Depositing lab: Bryan Roth. Publication: TRUPATH, an open-source biosensor platform for interrogating the GPCR transducerome. Olsen RHJ, DiBerto JF, English JG, Glaudin AM, Krumm BE, Slocum ST, Che T, Gavin AC, McCorvy JD, Roth BL, Strachan RT. Nat Chem Biol. 2020 May 4. pii: 10.1038/s41589-020-0535-8. doi: 10.1038/s41589-020-0535-8. PubMed 32367019.
Backbone
  Vector backbone: pcDNA3.1
  Backbone manufacturer: Invitrogen
  Backbone size w/o insert (bp): 5432
  Vector type: Mammalian Expression
  Selectable markers: Hygromycin
Growth in bacteria
  Bacterial resistance: Ampicillin, 100 μg/mL
  Growth temperature: 37°C
  Growth strain: NEB Stable
  Copy number: High Copy
Gene/Insert
  Gene/Insert name: GGamma1-GFP2 (alt name: GNGT1)
  Species: H. sapiens (human)
  Insert size (bp): 957
  Entrez Gene: GNGT1 (a.k.a. GNG1, HG3G1)
  Promoter: CMV
  Tag / fusion protein: GFP2 and GSAG linker (N terminal on insert)
  Cloning method: Gibson Cloning
  Sequencing primers: 5′ CGCAAATGGGCGGTAGGCGTG; 3′ TAGAAGGCACAGTCGAGG
Terms and licenses: Academic/Nonprofit Terms; Industry Terms: Not Available to Industry
Depositor comments: These plasmids were generated as part of the Illuminating the Druggable Genome (IDG) program sponsored by the NIH Common Fund. The goal of this program is to identify, gather, and distribute information and resources for proteins that currently are not well-studied yet belong to commonly drug-targeted protein families: protein kinases, non-olfactory G-protein coupled receptors (GPCRs), and ion channels. The IDG program is designed to develop fundamental research tools for understudied proteins, elucidate their function, and disseminate the IDG-related resources and data to the greater scientific community.
How to cite: pcDNA3.1-GGamma1-GFP2 was a gift from Bryan Roth (Addgene plasmid # 140989 ; http://n2t.net/addgene:140989 ; RRID:Addgene_140989)
