[The description below was written by a language model from this plasmid's Addgene catalogue record and pLannotate feature annotations shown in this document.]
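Description:
pcDNA3.1-GGamma1-GFP2 is a mammalian expression plasmid built on the Invitrogen pcDNA3.1 backbone, with a sequenced length of about 6.5 kb. It is maintained in E. coli as a high-copy plasmid through a ColE1/pUC-type origin and selected with ampicillin via the β-lactamase gene. An f1 origin is also present. For selection in mammalian cells it carries a hygromycin resistance gene driven by the SV40 enhancer/early promoter and terminated by an SV40 polyadenylation signal.

The payload is a fusion of GFP2 to the human G protein gamma subunit GNGT1 (Gγ1, the transducin gamma chain), with GFP2 and a short GSAG linker placed at the N terminus of the gamma subunit. Expression is driven by the CMV immediate-early enhancer and promoter and terminated by the bovine growth hormone polyadenylation signal; a T7 promoter sits just upstream of the coding region. The automated annotation labels the fluorescent protein as EGFP and matches the gamma subunit to the bovine orthologue, which most likely reflects close sequence similarity, since the catalogue entry specifies GFP2 and a human insert. Several small annotated fragments (an HIV-1 LTR piece, ble, lacI and an RSF origin fragment) are probably backbone remnants or chance matches rather than functional parts.

The construct is a component of the TRUPATH biosensor platform, where the GFP2-tagged Gγ serves as the acceptor in a BRET2 pair. Agonist-induced dissociation of the heterotrimeric G protein changes the energy transfer signal, so GPCR coupling to G proteins can be measured in transfected cells. The record describes this gamma subunit as an optimal biosensor component but does not state which Gα or Gβ subunits it is paired with. The plasmid was generated under the Illuminating the Druggable Genome program.
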