Features (pLannotate 1.2.2; 22 found; start..end, strand, type, name):
     66..654     -  rep_origin     ori: high-copy-number ColE1/pMB1/pBR322/pUC origin of replication
    825..1685    -  CDS            AmpR: β-lactamase; bla; confers resistance to ampicillin, carbenicillin, and related antibiotics
   1686..1790    -  promoter       AmpR promoter: bla
   1849..1901    -  misc_feature   bom (fragment): basis of mobility region from pBR322
   2056..2435    +  enhancer       CMV enhancer: human cytomegalovirus immediate early enhancer
   2436..2639    +  promoter       CMV promoter: human cytomegalovirus (CMV) immediate early promoter
   2635..2668    +  LTR            5' LTR (truncated) (fragment): truncated 5' long terminal repeat (LTR) from HIV-1
   2684..2702    +  promoter       T7 promoter: promoter for bacteriophage T7 RNA polymerase
   2726..3442    +  CDS            EGFP: the original enhanced GFP (Yang et al., 1996) mammalian codon-optimized
   3458..3679    +  CDS            GNGT1: GBG1_BOVIN - Experimental evidence at protein level: Swiss-Prot protein existence level 1. Guanine nucleotide-binding proteins (G proteins) are involved as a modulator or transducer in various transmembrane signaling systems. The beta and gamma chains are required for the GTPase activity, for replacement of GDP by GTP, and for G protein-effector interaction. From Bos taurus (Bovine).
   3720..3944    +  polyA_signal   bGH poly(A) signal: bovine growth hormone polyadenylation signal
   3948..3969    +  promoter       SV40 promoter (fragment): SV40 enhancer and early promoter
   3990..4418    +  rep_origin     f1 ori (sequence partly withheld): f1 bacteriophage origin of replication; arrow indicates direction of (+) strand synthesis
   4432..4761    +  promoter       SV40 promoter: SV40 enhancer and early promoter
   4810..5835    +  CDS            HygR: aminoglycoside phosphotransferase from E. coli; aph(4)-Ia; confers resistance to hygromycin
   5845..5970    +  CDS            ble (fragment): BLE_KLEPN - Experimental evidence at protein level: Swiss-Prot protein existence level 1. Binding protein with a strong affinity to the bleomycin family of antibiotics. Binds to CL990; an antimitotic-antibiotic compound. From Klebsiella pneumoniae.
   5965..6086    +  polyA_signal   SV40 poly(A) signal: SV40 polyadenylation signal
   6159..6175    -  protein_bind   lac operator: The lac repressor binds to the lac operator to inhibit transcription in E. coli. This inhibition can be relieved by adding lactose or isopropyl-β-D-thiogalactopyranoside (IPTG). lac repressor encoded by lacI
   6183..6213    -  promoter       lac promoter: promoter for the E. coli lac operon
   6228..6249    -  protein_bind   CAP binding site: CAP binding activates transcription in the presence of cAMP. E. coli catabolite activator protein
   6262..6354    -  CDS            lacI (fragment): lac repressor; lacI; The lac repressor binds to the lac operator to inhibit transcription in E. coli. This inhibition can be relieved by adding lactose or isopropyl-β-D-thiogalactopyranoside (IPTG).
   6356..6464    -  rep_origin     RSF ori (fragment): Plasmids containing the RSF 1030 origin of replication can be propagated in E. coli cells that contain additional plasmids with compatible origins.
>Addgene plasmid #140989 | pcDNA3.1-GGamma1-GFP2 | addgene full sequence | sequence record 302012 | Addgene NGS Result
AAGAACATGTGAGCAAAAGGCCAGCAAAAGGCCAGGAACCGTAAAAAGGCCGCGTTGCTGGCGTTTTTCC
ATAGGCTCCGCCCCCCTGACGAGCATCACAAAAATCGACGCTCAAGTCAGAGGTGGCGAAACCCGACAGG
ACTATAAAGATACCAGGCGTTTCCCCCTGGAAGCTCCCTCGTGCGCTCTCCTGTTCCGACCCTGCCGCTT
ACCGGATACCTGTCCGCCTTTCTCCCTTCGGGAAGCGTGGCGCTTTCTCATAGCTCACGCTGTAGGTATC
TCAGTTCGGTGTAGGTCGTTCGCTCCAAGCTGGGCTGTGTGCACGAACCCCCCGTTCAGCCCGACCGCTG
CGCCTTATCCGGTAACTATCGTCTTGAGTCCAACCCGGTAAGACACGACTTATCGCCACTGGCAGCAGCC
ACTGGTAACAGGATTAGCAGAGCGAGGTATGTAGGCGGTGCTACAGAGTTCTTGAAGTGGTGGCCTAACT
ACGGCTACACTAGAAGAACAGTATTTGGTATCTGCGCTCTGCTGAAGCCAGTTACCTTCGGAAAAAGAGT
TGGTAGCTCTTGATCCGGCAAACAAACCACCGCTGGTAGCGGTGGTTTTTTTGTTTGCAAGCAGCAGATT
ACGCGCAGAAAAAAAGGATCTCAAGAAGATCCTTTGATCTTTTCTACGGGGTCTGACGCTCAGTGGAACG
AAAACTCACGTTAAGGGATTTTGGTCATGAGATTATCAAAAAGGATCTTCACCTAGATCCTTTTAAATTA
AAAATGAAGTTTTAAATCAATCTAAAGTATATATGAGTAAACTTGGTCTGACAGTTACCAATGCTTAATC
AGTGAGGCACCTATCTCAGCGATCTGTCTATTTCGTTCATCCATAGTTGCCTGACTCCCCGTCGTGTAGA
TAACTACGATACGGGAGGGCTTACCATCTGGCCCCAGTGCTGCAATGATACCGCGAGACCCACGCTCACC
GGCTCCAGATTTATCAGCAATAAACCAGCCAGCCGGAAGGGCCGAGCGCAGAAGTGGTCCTGCAACTTTA
TCCGCCTCCATCCAGTCTATTAATTGTTGCCGGGAAGCTAGAGTAAGTAGTTCGCCAGTTAATAGTTTGC
GCAACGTTGTTGCCATTGCTACAGGCATCGTGGTGTCACGCTCGTCGTTTGGTATGGCTTCATTCAGCTC
CGGTTCCCAACGATCAAGGCGAGTTACATGATCCCCCATGTTGTGCAAAAAAGCGGTTAGCTCCTTCGGT
CCTCCGATCGTTGTCAGAAGTAAGTTGGCCGCAGTGTTATCACTCATGGTTATGGCAGCACTGCATAATT
CTCTTACTGTCATGCCATCCGTAAGATGCTTTTCTGTGACTGGTGAGTACTCAACCAAGTCATTCTGAGA
ATAGTGTATGCGGCGACCGAGTTGCTCTTGCCCGGCGTCAATACGGGATAATACCGCGCCACATAGCAGA
ACTTTAAAAGTGCTCATCATTGGAAAACGTTCTTCGGGGCGAAAACTCTCAAGGATCTTACCGCTGTTGA
GATCCAGTTCGATGTAACCCACTCGTGCACCCAACTGATCTTCAGCATCTTTTACTTTCACCAGCGTTTC
TGGGTGAGCAAAAACAGGAAGGCAAAATGCCGCAAAAAAGGGAATAAGGGCGACACGGAAATGTTGAATA
CTCATACTCTTCCTTTTTCAATATTATTGAAGCATTTATCAGGGTTATTGTCTCATGAGCGGATACATAT
TTGAATGTATTTAGAAAAATAAACAAATAGGGGTTCCGCGCACATTTCCCCGAAAAGTGCCACCTGACGT
CGACGGATCGGGAGATCTCCCGATCCCCTATGGTGCACTCTCAGTACAATCTGCTCTGATGCCGCATAGT
TAAGCCAGTATCTGCTCCCTGCTTGTGTGTTGGAGGTCGCTGAGTAGTGCGCGAGCAAAATTTAAGCTAC
AACAAGGCAAGGCTTGACCGACAATTGCATGAAGAATCTGCTTAGGGTTAGGCGTTTTGCGCTGCTTCGC
GATGTACGGGCCAGATATACGCGTTGACATTGATTATTGACTAGTTATTAATAGTAATCAATTACGGGGT
CATTAGTTCATAGCCCATATATGGAGTTCCGCGTTACATAACTTACGGTAAATGGCCCGCCTGGCTGACC
GCCCAACGACCCCCGCCCATTGACGTCAATAATGACGTATGTTCCCATAGTAACGCCAATAGGGACTTTC
CATTGACGTCAATGGGTGGAGTATTTACGGTAAACTGCCCACTTGGCAGTACATCAAGTGTATCATATGC
CAAGTACGCCCCCTATTGACGTCAATGACGGTAAATGGCCCGCCTGGCATTATGCCCAGTACATGACCTT
ATGGGACTTTCCTACTTGGCAGTACATCTACGTATTAGTCATCGCTATTACCATGGTGATGCGGTTTTGG
CAGTACATCAATGGGCGTGGATAGCGGTTTGACTCACGGGGATTTCCAAGTCTCCACCCCATTGACGTCA
ATGGGAGTTTGTTTTGGCACCAAAATCAACGGGACTTTCCAAAATGTCGTAACAACTCCGCCCCATTGAC
GCAAATGGGCGGTAGGCGTGTACGGTGGGAGGTCTATATAAGCAGAGCTCTCTGGCTAACTAGAGAACCC
ACTGCTTACTGGCTTATCGAAATTAATACGACTCACTATAGGGAGACCCAAGCTGGCTAGCCACCATGGT
GAGCAAGGGCGAGGAGCTGTTCACCGGGGTGGTGCCCATCCTGGTCGAGCTGGACGGCGACGTAAACGGC
CACAAGTTCAGCGTGTCCGGCGAGGGCGAGGGCGATGCCACCTACGGCAAGCTGACCCTGAAGTTCATCT
GCACCACCGGCAAGCTGCCCGTGCCCTGGCCCACCCTCGTGACCACCCTGAGCTACGGCGTGCAGTGCTT
CAGCCGCTACCCCGACCACATGAAGCAGCACGACTTCTTCAAGTCCGCCATGCCCGAAGGCTACGTCCAG
GAGCGCACCATCTTCTTCAAGGACGACGGCAACTACAAGACCCGCGCCGAGGTGAAGTTCGAGGGCGACA
CCCTGGTGAACCGCATCGAGCTGAAGGGCATCGACTTCAAGGAGGACGGCAACATCCTGGGGCACAAGCT
GGAGTACAACTACAACCCCCACAACGTCTATATCATGGCCGACAAGCAGAAGAACGGCATCAAGGTGAAC
TTCAAGATCCGCCACAACATCGAGGACGGCAGCGTGCAGCTCGCCGACCACTACCAGCAGAACACCCCCA
TCGGCGACGGCCCCGTGCTGCTGCCCGACAACCACTACCTGTTCACCCAGTCCGCCCTGAGCAAAGACCC
CAACGAGAAGCGCGATCACATGGTCCTGCTGGAGTTCGTGACCGCCGCCGGGATCACTCTCGGCATGGAC
GAGCTGTACAAGGGATCCGCCGGTACCATGCCAGTGATCAATATTGAGGACCTGACAGAAAAGGACAAAT
TGAAGATGGAAGTCGACCAGCTCAAGAAAGAAGTGACGCTGGAAAGAATGCTGGTGTCCAAATGTTGTGA
AGAATTCAGGGATTATGTTGAAGAAAGATCCGGGGAAGATCCATTAGTAAAGGGTATCCCAGAGGACAAA
AATCCCTTCAAGGAGCTCAAAGGAGGCTGTGTGATTTCATAATCTAGAGGGCCCGTTTAAACCCGCTGAT
CAGCCTCGACTGTGCCTTCTAGTTGCCAGCCATCTGTTGTTTGCCCCTCCCCCGTGCCTTCCTTGACCCT
GGAAGGTGCCACTCCCACTGTCCTTTCCTAATAAAATGAGGAAATTGCATCGCATTGTCTGAGTAGGTGT
CATTCTATTCTGGGGGGTGGGGTGGGGCAGGACAGCAAGGGGGAGGATTGGGAAGACAATAGCAGGCATG
CTGGGGATGCGGTGGGCTCTATGGCTTCTGAGGCGGAAAGAACCAGCTGGGGCTCTAGGGGGTATCCCC
[124 nt withheld, positions 3990-4113]
C
[91 nt withheld, positions 4115-4205]
A
[49 nt withheld, positions 4207-4255]
CCTTTGACGTTGGAGTCCACGTTCTTT
[37 nt withheld, positions 4283-4319]
ACCCTATCTCGGTCTATTCTTTTGATTTATAAGGGATTTTGCCGATTTCGGCCTATTGGTTAAAAAATGA
GCTGATTTAACAAAAATTTAACGCGAATTAATTCTGTGGAATGTGTGTCAGTTAGGGTGTGGAAAGTCCC
CAGGCTCCCCAGCAGGCAGAAGTATGCAAAGCATGCATCTCAATTAGTCAGCAACCAGGTGTGGAAAGTC
CCCAGGCTCCCCAGCAGGCAGAAGTATGCAAAGCATGCATCTCAATTAGTCAGCAACCATAGTCCCGCCC
CTAACTCCGCCCATCCCGCCCCTAACTCCGCCCAGTTCCGCCCATTCTCCGCCCCATGGCTGACTAATTT
TTTTTATTTATGCAGAGGCCGAGGCCGCCTCTGCCTCTGAGCTATTCCAGAAGTAGTGAGGAGGCTTTTT
TGGAGGCCTAGGCTTTTGCAAAAAGCTCCCGGGAGCTTGTATATCCATTTTCGGATCTGATCAGCACGTG
ATGAAAAAGCCTGAACTCACCGCGACGTCTGTCGAGAAGTTTCTGATCGAAAAGTTCGACAGCGTCTCCG
ACCTGATGCAGCTCTCGGAGGGCGAAGAATCTCGTGCTTTCAGCTTCGATGTAGGAGGGCGTGGATATGT
CCTGCGGGTAAATAGCTGCGCCGATGGTTTCTACAAAGATCGTTATGTTTATCGGCACTTTGCATCGGCC
GCGCTCCCGATTCCGGAAGTGCTTGACATTGGGGAATTCAGCGAGAGCCTGACCTATTGCATCTCCCGCC
GTGCACAGGGTGTCACGTTGCAAGACCTGCCTGAAACCGAACTGCCCGCTGTTCTGCAGCCGGTCGCGGA
GGCCATGGATGCGATCGCTGCGGCCGATCTTAGCCAGACGAGCGGGTTCGGCCCATTCGGACCGCAAGGA
ATCGGTCAATACACTACATGGCGTGATTTCATATGCGCGATTGCTGATCCCCATGTGTATCACTGGCAAA
CTGTGATGGACGACACCGTCAGTGCGTCCGTCGCGCAGGCTCTCGATGAGCTGATGCTTTGGGCCGAGGA
CTGCCCCGAAGTCCGGCACCTCGTGCACGCGGATTTCGGCTCCAACAATGTCCTGACGGACAATGGCCGC
ATAACAGCGGTCATTGACTGGAGCGAGGCGATGTTCGGGGATTCCCAATACGAGGTCGCCAACATCTTCT
TCTGGAGGCCGTGGTTGGCTTGTATGGAGCAGCAGACGCGCTACTTCGAGCGGAGGCATCCGGAGCTTGC
AGGATCGCCGCGGCTCCGGGCGTATATGCTCCGCATTGGTCTTGACCAACTCTATCAGAGCTTGGTTGAC
GGCAATTTCGATGATGCAGCTTGGGCGCAGGGTCGATGCGACGCAATCGTCCGATCCGGAGCCGGGACTG
TCGGGCGTACACAAATCGCCCGCAGAAGCGCGGCCGTCTGGACCGATGGCTGTGTAGAAGTACTCGCCGA
TAGTGGAAACCGACGCCCCAGCACTCGTCCGAGGGCAAAGGAATAGCACGTGCTACGAGATTTCGATTCC
ACCGCCGCCTTCTATGAAAGGTTGGGCTTCGGAATCGTTTTCCGGGACGCCGGCTGGATGATCCTCCAGC
GCGGGGATCTCATGCTGGAGTTCTTCGCCCACCCCAACTTGTTTATTGCAGCTTATAATGGTTACAAATA
AAGCAATAGCATCACAAATTTCACAAATAAAGCATTTTTTTCACTGCATTCTAGTTGTGGTTTGTCCAAA
CTCATCAATGTATCTTATCATGTCTGTATACCGTCGACCTCTAGCTAGAGCTTGGCGTAATCATGGTCAT
AGCTGTTTCCTGTGTGAAATTGTTATCCGCTCACAATTCCACACAACATACGAGCCGGAAGCATAAAGTG
TAAAGCCTGGGGTGCCTAATGAGTGAGCTAACTCACATTAATTGCGTTGCGCTCACTGCCCGCTTTCCAG
TCGGGAAACCTGTCGTGCCAGCTGCATTAATGAATCGGCCAACGCGCGGGGAGAGGCGGTTTGCGTATTG
GGCGCTCTTCCGCTTCCTCGCTCACTGACTCGCTGCGCTCGGTCGTTCGGCTGCGGCGAGCGGTATCAGC
TCACTCAAAGGCGGTAATACGGTTATCCACAGAATCAGGGGATAACGCAGGA
